Addgene plasmid #19656: pGC256
Depositing lab: Jane Hubbard. Depositing organization: NYU Grossman School of Medicine. Publication: A "FLP-Out" system for controlled gene expression in Caenorhabditis elegans. Voutev R, Hubbard EJ. Genetics. 2008 Sep;180(1):103-19. doi: 10.1534/genetics.108.090274. PubMed 18723890.
Backbone
  Vector backbone: pGC231
  Vector type: Worm Expression ; FLP/FRT
Growth in bacteria
  Bacterial resistance: Ampicillin, 100 μg/mL
  Growth temperature: 37°C
  Growth strain: DH5alpha
  Copy number: High Copy
Gene/Insert
  Gene/Insert name: <iA-4xNLS-DsRed2::let-858(3’)
  Species: C. elegans (nematode), S. cerevisiae (budding yeast); Discosoma sp.
  Tag / fusion protein: 4xNLS (N terminal on insert)
  Cloning method: Restriction Enzyme
  Sequencing primers: 5′ M13R
Terms and licenses: Academic/Nonprofit Terms; Industry Terms: Not Available to Industry
How to cite: pGC256 was a gift from Jane Hubbard (Addgene plasmid # 19656 ; http://n2t.net/addgene:19656 ; RRID:Addgene_19656)
