[The description below was written by a language model from this plasmid's Addgene catalogue record and pLannotate feature annotations shown in this document.]
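Description:
pGC256 is a small (about 4.1 kb) worm-expression plasmid built on the pGC231 backbone as a component of a FLP/FRT "FLP-Out" system for controlled gene expression in Caenorhabditis elegans. It is propagated in E. coli as a high-copy plasmid through a ColE1/pUC-type origin and selected with ampicillin via the bla (AmpR) gene and its own promoter. The remaining bacterial features are cloning-vector remnants: fragments of pUC and pBluescript polylinkers, a lac promoter/operator with CAP binding site, and short fragments of lacI, rop and the bom region.

The payload, as named in the record, is a single FRT site (the "<" in the insert name presumably denotes it) followed by "iA", a 4xNLS-tagged DsRed2 coding sequence and the let-858 3' region from C. elegans. The feature table confirms one FRT, the target of the yeast 2μ FLP recombinase, upstream of the DsRed2 open reading frame. The four N-terminal nuclear localization signals, the "iA" element (not defined in the record) and the let-858 3' sequence are not annotated, but gaps before and after DsRed2 are where they would be expected to lie. The NLS repeats should concentrate the red fluorescence in nuclei, and the let-858 3' region would supply 3' end-processing signals.

No worm promoter is listed or annotated, and only one FRT is present, so the plasmid appears to be a modular building block rather than a complete excision cassette. It most likely supplies an FRT-linked nuclear red reporter unit for assembling constructs in which FLP-mediated recombination switches expression, though the record does not state its exact role.
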