Features (pLannotate 1.2.2; 13 found; start..end, strand, type, name):
      1..30      -  misc_feature   MCS (fragment): pUC18/19 multiple cloning site
     46..62      -  misc_feature   MCS (fragment): pBluescript multiple cloning site
     78..125     -  protein_bind   FRT: FLP-mediated recombination occurs in the 8-bp core sequence TCTAGAAA (Turan and Bode, 2011). FLP recombinase from the Saccharomyces cerevisiae 2μ plasmid
    360..1037    +  CDS            DsRed2: improved tetrameric variant of DsRed fluorescent protein mammalian codon-optimized
   1531..1566    +  CDS            rop (fragment): Rop protein, which maintains plasmids at low copy number; rop
   1668..1767    +  misc_feature   bom (fragment): basis of mobility region from pBR322
   1865..1969    +  promoter       AmpR promoter: bla
   1970..2830    +  CDS            AmpR: β-lactamase; bla; confers resistance to ampicillin, carbenicillin, and related antibiotics
   3001..3589    +  rep_origin     ori: high-copy-number ColE1/pMB1/pBR322/pUC origin of replication
   3772..3864    +  CDS            lacI (fragment): lac repressor; lacI; The lac repressor binds to the lac operator to inhibit transcription in E. coli. This inhibition can be relieved by adding lactose or isopropyl-β-D-thiogalactopyranoside (IPTG).
   3877..3898    +  protein_bind   CAP binding site: CAP binding activates transcription in the presence of cAMP. E. coli catabolite activator protein
   3913..3943    +  promoter       lac promoter: promoter for the E. coli lac operon
   3951..3967    +  protein_bind   lac operator: The lac repressor binds to the lac operator to inhibit transcription in E. coli. This inhibition can be relieved by adding lactose or isopropyl-β-D-thiogalactopyranoside (IPTG). lac repressor encoded by lacI
>Addgene plasmid #19656 | pGC256 | depositor full sequence | sequence record 9288 | Author sequence
AAGCTTGCATGCCTGCAGGTCGACTCTAGACCGCGGTTTTGGCGCGGATCCACTAGTTCTAGCTTCAAAA
GCGCTCTGAAGTTCCTATACTTTCTAGAGAATAGGAACTTCGGAATAGGAACTTCAAGATCCCCGGGTAT
GTTTCGAATGATACTAACATAACATAGAACATTTTCAGGAGCTCAGAAAAAATGACTGCTCCAAAGAAGA
AGCGTAAGGTACCGGCAGAAAAAATGACTGCTCCAAAGAAGAAGCGTAAGGTACCGGCAGAAAAAATGAC
TGCTCCAAAGAAGAAGCGTAAGGTACCGGCAGAAAAAATGACTGCTCCAAAGAAGAAGCGTAAGGTACCG
GTCGCCACCATGGCCTCCTCCGAGAACGTCATCACCGAGTTCATGCGCTTCAAGGTGCGCATGGAGGGCA
CCGTGAACGGCCACGAGTTCGAGATCGAGGGCGAGGGCGAGGGCCGCCCCTACGAGGGCCACAACACCGT
GAAGCTGAAGGTGACCAAGGGCGGCCCCCTGCCCTTCGCCTGGGACATCCTGTCCCCCCAGTTCCAGTAC
GGCTCCAAGGTGTACGTGAAGCACCCCGCCGACATCCCCGACTACAAGAAGCTGTCCTTCCCCGAGGGCT
TCAAGTGGGAGCGCGTGATGAACTTCGAGGACGGCGGCGTGGCGACCGTGACCCAGGACTCCTCCCTGCA
GGACGGCTGCTTCATCTACAAGGTGAAGTTCATCGGCGTGAACTTCCCCTCCGACGGCCCCGTGATGCAG
AAGAAGACCATGGGCTGGGAGGCCTCCACCGAGCGCCTGTACCCCCGCGACGGCGTGCTGAAGGGCGAGA
CCCACAAGGCCCTGAAGCTGAAGGACGGCGGCCACTACCTGGTGGAGTTCAAGTCCATCTACATGGCCAA
GAAGCCCGTGCAGCTGCCCGGCTACTACTACGTGGACGCCAAGCTGGACATCACCTCCCACAACGAGGAC
TACACCATCGTGGAGCAGTACGAGCGCACCGAGGGCCGCCACCACCTGTTCCTGTAGCGGCCGCGACTCT
AGAATTCGCTAGCCGGCCATACAAGTAATCCGGATGATCGACGCCAACGTCGTTGAATTTTCAAATTTTA
AATACTGAATATTTGTTTTTTTTCCTATTATTTATTTATTCTCTTTGTGTTTTTTTTCTTGCTTTCTAAA
AAATTAATTCAATCCAAATCTAAACATGAGCGGTTTTTTTTCTCTTTCCGTCTCCCAATTCGTATTCCGC
TCCTCTCATCTGAACACAATGTGCAAGTTTATTTATCTTCTCGCTTTCATTTCATTAGGACGTGGGGGGA
ATTGGTGGAAGGGGGAAACACACAAAAGGATGATGGAAATGAAATAAGGACACACAATATGCAACAACAT
TCAATTCAGAAATATGGAGGAAGGTTTAAAAGAAAACATAAAAATATATAGAGGAGGAAGGAAAACTAGT
AAAAAATAAGCAAAGAAATTAGGCGAACGATGAGAATTGTCCTCGCTTGGGCCCTTTCGTCTCGCGCGTT
TCGGTGATGACGGTGAAAACCTCTGACACATGCAGCTCCCGGAGACGGTCACAGCTTGTCTGTAAGCGGA
TGCCGGGAGCAGACAAGCCCGTCAGGGCGCGTCAGCGGGTGTTGGCGGGTGTCGGGGCTGGCTTAACTAT
GCGGCATCAGAGCAGATTGTACTGAGAGTGCACCATATGCGGTGTGAAATACCGCACAGATGCGTAAGGA
GAAAATACCGCATCAGGCGGCCTTAAGGGCCTCGTGATACGCCTATTTTTATAGGTTAATGTCATGATAA
TAATGGTTTCTTAGACGTCAGGTGGCACTTTTCGGGGAAATGTGCGCGGAACCCCTATTTGTTTATTTTT
CTAAATACATTCAAATATGTATCCGCTCATGAGACAATAACCCTGATAAATGCTTCAATAATATTGAAAA
AGGAAGAGTATGAGTATTCAACATTTCCGTGTCGCCCTTATTCCCTTTTTTGCGGCATTTTGCCTTCCTG
TTTTTGCTCACCCAGAAACGCTGGTGAAAGTAAAAGATGCTGAAGATCAGTTGGGTGCACGAGTGGGTTA
CATCGAACTGGATCTCAACAGCGGTAAGATCCTTGAGAGTTTTCGCCCCGAAGAACGTTTTCCAATGATG
AGCACTTTTAAAGTTCTGCTATGTGGCGCGGTATTATCCCGTATTGACGCCGGGCAAGAGCAACTCGGTC
GCCGCATACACTATTCTCAGAATGACTTGGTTGAGTACTCACCAGTCACAGAAAAGCATCTTACGGATGG
CATGACAGTAAGAGAATTATGCAGTGCTGCCATAACCATGAGTGATAACACTGCGGCCAACTTACTTCTG
ACAACGATCGGAGGACCGAAGGAGCTAACCGCTTTTTTGCACAACATGGGGGATCATGTAACTCGCCTTG
ATCGTTGGGAACCGGAGCTGAATGAAGCCATACCAAACGACGAGCGTGACACCACGATGCCTGTAGCAAT
GGCAACAACGTTGCGCAAACTATTAACTGGCGAACTACTTACTCTAGCTTCCCGGCAACAATTAATAGAC
TGGATGGAGGCGGATAAAGTTGCAGGACCACTTCTGCGCTCGGCCCTTCCGGCTGGCTGGTTTATTGCTG
ATAAATCTGGAGCCGGTGAGCGTGGGTCTCGCGGTATCATTGCAGCACTGGGGCCAGATGGTAAGCCCTC
CCGTATCGTAGTTATCTACACGACGGGGAGTCAGGCAACTATGGATGAACGAAATAGACAGATCGCTGAG
ATAGGTGCCTCACTGATTAAGCATTGGTAACTGTCAGACCAAGTTTACTCATATATACTTTAGATTGATT
TAAAACTTCATTTTTAATTTAAAAGGATCTAGGTGAAGATCCTTTTTGATAATCTCATGACCAAAATCCC
TTAACGTGAGTTTTCGTTCCACTGAGCGTCAGACCCCGTAGAAAAGATCAAAGGATCTTCTTGAGATCCT
TTTTTTCTGCGCGTAATCTGCTGCTTGCAAACAAAAAAACCACCGCTACCAGCGGTGGTTTGTTTGCCGG
ATCAAGAGCTACCAACTCTTTTTCCGAAGGTAACTGGCTTCAGCAGAGCGCAGATACCAAATACTGTCCT
TCTAGTGTAGCCGTAGTTAGGCCACCACTTCAAGAACTCTGTAGCACCGCCTACATACCTCGCTCTGCTA
ATCCTGTTACCAGTGGCTGCTGCCAGTGGCGATAAGTCGTGTCTTACCGGGTTGGACTCAAGACGATAGT
TACCGGATAAGGCGCAGCGGTCGGGCTGAACGGGGGGTTCGTGCACACAGCCCAGCTTGGAGCGAACGAC
CTACACCGAACTGAGATACCTACAGCGTGAGCATTGAGAAAGCGCCACGCTTCCCGAAGGGAGAAAGGCG
GACAGGTATCCGGTAAGCGGCAGGGTCGGAACAGGAGAGCGCACGAGGGAGCTTCCAGGGGGAAACGCCT
GGTATCTTTATAGTCCTGTCGGGTTTCGCCACCTCTGACTTGAGCGTCGATTTTTGTGATGCTCGTCAGG
GGGGCGGAGCCTATGGAAAAACGCCAGCAACGCGGCCTTTTTACGGTTCCTGGCCTTTTGCTGGCCTTTT
GCTCACATGTTCTTTCCTGCGTTATCCCCTGATTCTGTGGATAACCGTATTACCGCCTTTGAGTGAGCTG
ATACCGCTCGCCGCAGCCGAACGACCGAGCGCAGCGAGTCAGTGAGCGAGGAAGCGGAAGAGCGCCCAAT
ACGCAAACCGCCTCTCCCCGCGCGTTGGCCGATTCATTAATGCAGCTGGCACGACAGGTTTCCCGACTGG
AAAGCGGGCAGTGAGCGCAACGCAATTAATGTGAGTTAGCTCACTCATTAGGCACCCCAGGCTTTACACT
TTATGCTTCCGGCTCGTATGTTGTGTGGAATTGTGAGCGGATAACAATTTCACACAGGAAACAGCTATGA
CCATGATTACGCCAAGCTGTAAGTTTAAACATGATCTTACTAACTAACTATTCTCATTTAAATTTTCAGA
GCTTAAAAATGGCTGAAATCACTCACAACGATGGATACGCTAACAACTTGGAAATGAAAT
