>Addgene plasmid #19656 | pGC256 | addgene partial sequence | sequence record 25481 | 19656 with dsRed-N
TTGGTCCCTTCAGCTTCACGGTGTTGTGGCCCTCGTAGGGGCGGCCCTCGCCCTCGCCCTCGATCTCGAA
CTCGTGGCCGTTCACGGTGCCCTCCATGCGCACCTTGAAGCGCATGAACTCGGTGATGACGTTCTCGGAG
GAGGCCATGGTGGCGACCGGTACCTTACGCTTCTTCTTTGGAGCAGTCATTTTTTCTGCCGGTACCTTAC
GCTTCTTCTTTGGAGCAGTCATTTTTTCTGCCGGTACCTTACGCTTCTTCTTTGGAGCAGTCATTTTTTC
TGCCGGTACCTTACGCTTCTTCTTTGGAGCAGTCATTTTTTCTGAGCTCCTGAAAATGTTCTATGTTATG
TTAGTATCATTCGAAACATACCCGGGGATCTTGAAGTTCCTATTCCGAAGTTCCTATTCTCTAGAAAGTA
TAGGAACTTCAGAGCGCTTTTGAAGCTAGAACTAGTGGATCCGCGCCAAAACCGCGGTCTAGAGTCGACC
TGCAGGCATGCAAGCTTATTTCATTTCCAAGTTGTTAGCGTATCCATCGTTGTGAGTGATTTCAGCCATT
TTTAAGCTCTGAAAATTTAAATGAGAATAGTTAGTTAGTAAGATCATGTTTAAACTTACAGCTTGGCGTA
ATCATGGTCATAGCTGTTTCCTGTGTGAA
